Addgene plasmid #212390: pTwist-SARS-CoV-2 Spike-deltaC18 D215H (CAT)
Purpose: Encodes SARS-CoV-2 spike D215H for pseudovirus production
Depositing lab: Alejandro Balazs. Depositing organization: Massachusetts General Hospital. Publication: Ongoing evolution of SARS-CoV-2 drives escape from mRNA vaccine-induced humoral immunity. Roederer AL, Cao Y, Denis KS, Sheehan ML, Li CJ, Lam EC, Gregory DJ, Poznansky MC, Iafrate AJ, Canaday DH, Gravenstein S, Garcia-Beltran WF, Balazs AB. medRxiv [Preprint]. 2024 Mar 7:2024.03.05.24303815. doi: 10.1101/2024.03.05.24303815. PubMed 38496628.
Backbone
  Vector backbone: pTwist-CMV-BetaGlobin-WPRE-Neo
  Backbone manufacturer: Twist
  Vector type: Mammalian Expression
Growth in bacteria
  Bacterial resistance: Ampicillin, 100 μg/mL
  Growth temperature: 37°C
  Growth strain: DH5alpha
  Copy number: High Copy
Gene/Insert
  Gene/Insert name: SARS-CoV-2 Spike D215H
  Species: Severe acute respiratory syndrome coronavirus 2
  Mutation: D215H
  Entrez Gene: S (a.k.a. GU280_gp02, spike glycoprotein)
  Promoter: CAG
  Cloning method: Ligation Independent Cloning
Terms and licenses: Academic/Nonprofit Terms; Industry Terms: Not Available to Industry
Depositor comments: Please visit https://www.medrxiv.org/content/10.1101/2024.03.05.24303815v1 for medRxiv preprint.
How to cite: pTwist-SARS-CoV-2 Spike-deltaC18 D215H (CAT) was a gift from Alejandro Balazs (Addgene plasmid # 212390 ; http://n2t.net/addgene:212390 ; RRID:Addgene_212390)
