[The description below was written by a language model from this plasmid's Addgene catalogue record and pLannotate feature annotations shown in this document.]
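Description:
pTwist-SARS-CoV-2 Spike-deltaC18 D215H (CAT) is a mammalian expression plasmid built on the Twist pTwist-CMV-BetaGlobin-WPRE-Neo backbone. It encodes the SARS-CoV-2 spike glycoprotein carrying the single substitution D215H. The "deltaC18" in the name indicates removal of the last 18 residues of the cytoplasmic tail, a truncation commonly used to improve spike incorporation into pseudotyped particles. "(CAT)" presumably denotes the histidine codon used, although the record does not explain it. The plasmid replicates in E. coli at high copy from a ColE1/pUC-type origin and is selected with ampicillin through a β-lactamase gene.

The spike open reading frame, about 3.8 kb of the 10.5 kb sequence, lies downstream of a CMV enhancer, CMV promoter elements and a truncated human β-globin intron, which promotes splicing-dependent expression. The catalogue field lists the promoter as CAG, but the annotated features and the backbone name point to a CMV enhancer/promoter with a β-globin intron, and no chicken β-actin promoter is annotated. After the coding sequence come a WPRE, which enhances transcript stability and export, and an SV40 polyadenylation signal. A separate cassette with an SV40 early promoter, neo and a bGH poly(A) signal would allow G418 selection in mammalian cells. Short β-globin insulator elements and bacterial and T7 terminators flank the expression units to limit read-through.

The construct is intended for co-transfection into producer cells to supply the envelope protein for pseudovirus production. The associated work examined how spike mutations affect escape from vaccine-induced neutralizing antibodies.
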