Features (pLannotate 1.2.2; 21 found; start..end, strand, type, name):
      1..3765    +  CDS            S: SPIKE_SARS2 - Experimental evidence at protein level: Swiss-Prot protein existence level 1. [Spike glycoprotein]: May down-regulate host tetherin (BST2) by lysosomal degradation, thereby counteracting its antiviral activity. From Severe acute respiratory syndrome coronavirus 2 (2019-nCoV) (SARS-CoV-2).
   3839..4427    +  misc_feature   WPRE: woodchuck hepatitis virus posttranscriptional regulatory element
   4480..4601    -  polyA_signal   SV40 poly(A) signal: SV40 polyadenylation signal
   4624..4693    -  CDS            large T antigen (fragment): large T antigen from SV40 (simian virus 40)
   4716..4762    +  terminator     T7 terminator: transcription terminator for bacteriophage T7 RNA polymerase
   4792..4928    +  terminator     rrnG terminator: transcription terminator from the E. coli ribosomal RNA rrnG operon (Albrechtsen et al., 1991)
   4973..5044    +  misc_feature   3' β-globin insulator: insulator downstream of the human β-globin locus (Farrell et al., 2002)
   5089..5285    +  promoter       SV40 promoter: SV40 early promoter
   5299..6090    +  CDS            neo: KKA2_KLEPN - Also known as kan, nptII. Experimental evidence at protein level: Swiss-Prot protein existence level 1. Resistance to kanamycin, neomycin, paromomycin, ribostamycin, butirosin and gentamicin B. From Klebsiella pneumoniae.
   6104..6328    +  polyA_signal   bGH poly(A) signal: bovine growth hormone polyadenylation signal
   6524..7112    -  rep_origin     ori: high-copy-number ColE1/pMB1/pBR322/pUC origin of replication
   7284..7348    -  CDS            bla(M) (fragment): β-lactamase lacking the signal sequence; bla(M); allows cytosolic expression of β-lactamase
   7858..8718    +  CDS            AmpR: β-lactamase; bla; confers resistance to ampicillin, carbenicillin, and related antibiotics
   8731..8867    +  terminator     rrnG terminator: transcription terminator from the E. coli ribosomal RNA rrnG operon (Albrechtsen et al., 1991)
   9019..9090    +  misc_feature   5' β-globin insulator: insulator upstream of the human β-globin locus (Farrell et al., 2002)
   9095..9141    -  terminator     T7 terminator: transcription terminator for bacteriophage T7 RNA polymerase
   9159..9207    -  polyA_signal   poly(A) signal: synthetic polyadenylation signal
   9288..9591    +  enhancer       CMV enhancer: human cytomegalovirus immediate early enhancer
   9664..9681    -  promoter       CMV promoter (fragment): human cytomegalovirus (CMV) immediate early promoter
   9744..9795    +  promoter       CMVd2 promoter: truncated human cytomegalovirus (CMV) immediate early promoter that yields moderately reduced expression relative to the full-length promoter
   9929..10404   +  intron         β-globin intron: internally truncated intron from human β-globin
>Addgene plasmid #212390 | pTwist-SARS-CoV-2 Spike-deltaC18 D215H (CAT) | addgene full sequence | sequence record 431629 | Addgene NGS Result
ATGTTTGTGTTCCTCGTTCTCCTGCCCCTCGTTTCTTCCCAATGCGTGAACCTCACAACTAGAACGCAGC
TCCCACCCGCTTACACGAACTCTTTTACTCGTGGAGTATACTATCCCGATAAAGTCTTTAGGTCCAGTGT
CCTTCATTCTACTCAAGACCTTTTCCTGCCATTCTTCTCAAATGTCACCTGGTTCCATGCTATCCACGTT
TCTGGCACCAACGGAACTAAACGATTTGATAATCCCGTCTTGCCATTTAACGATGGCGTATACTTTGCCT
CAACGGAGAAGTCCAACATTATCCGGGGATGGATATTTGGCACCACCCTGGACTCCAAGACACAGTCTCT
CCTCATTGTGAACAACGCCACCAATGTCGTCATCAAAGTCTGTGAATTTCAATTTTGTAACGATCCCTTT
CTCGGGGTTTATTATCATAAGAATAACAAGTCTTGGATGGAGTCAGAGTTCCGCGTTTACAGTTCCGCTA
ACAACTGTACTTTTGAGTACGTTTCCCAACCATTTCTCATGGATCTTGAAGGGAAGCAAGGCAACTTCAA
GAATCTCCGCGAATTTGTGTTTAAGAATATAGACGGCTACTTCAAAATTTATAGCAAGCATACCCCGATA
AATCTGGTTCGGCATCTCCCTCAAGGCTTCTCCGCGTTGGAACCCCTCGTGGACTTGCCGATTGGCATCA
ACATCACCCGGTTCCAAACCCTTCTTGCCCTTCATCGAAGCTACCTCACGCCTGGCGACAGTAGTAGTGG
TTGGACAGCGGGCGCAGCAGCCTACTATGTGGGATATTTGCAACCACGCACCTTTCTTCTCAAATATAAC
GAAAACGGAACAATTACCGATGCCGTAGACTGTGCCCTCGATCCCCTGTCCGAAACTAAATGCACACTCA
AGTCCTTCACAGTTGAGAAAGGCATATACCAAACCAGTAACTTCCGCGTCCAACCCACCGAATCCATTGT
TCGATTCCCTAACATCACCAATTTGTGTCCTTTCGGTGAAGTATTTAATGCCACTCGATTTGCATCAGTT
TATGCCTGGAATCGCAAGCGAATATCAAATTGTGTTGCAGATTATAGTGTCCTGTATAATAGCGCATCAT
TCAGCACTTTTAAGTGTTATGGGGTCAGCCCTACGAAATTGAATGACTTGTGTTTTACCAACGTTTACGC
AGATTCTTTCGTCATACGCGGCGACGAAGTCCGACAGATTGCACCGGGGCAAACCGGAAAGATAGCAGAC
TATAATTATAAGTTGCCGGATGACTTCACCGGCTGCGTTATAGCATGGAACTCCAATAATCTCGATTCAA
AAGTCGGCGGCAACTATAATTATCTTTACCGCCTGTTTCGCAAGTCAAATCTGAAGCCCTTTGAACGTGA
CATCTCCACCGAAATTTATCAAGCTGGCAGCACCCCATGTAATGGAGTGGAAGGGTTTAACTGTTATTTT
CCCCTTCAATCATACGGATTTCAACCAACAAATGGGGTGGGCTATCAACCATATCGGGTGGTAGTCTTGA
GCTTTGAGCTGCTCCACGCACCGGCTACAGTTTGCGGACCGAAGAAAAGCACTAACCTGGTGAAGAATAA
ATGTGTGAACTTCAACTTTAATGGGCTCACCGGAACAGGGGTGCTGACAGAATCAAACAAGAAATTTCTC
CCTTTTCAACAATTTGGTAGAGACATTGCCGATACCACAGATGCCGTCCGCGATCCGCAAACACTGGAAA
TCCTCGATATAACACCCTGTAGCTTCGGCGGGGTCAGCGTGATAACTCCCGGAACGAACACATCCAACCA
AGTGGCTGTCCTGTATCAAGATGTCAACTGTACCGAAGTCCCTGTGGCGATACACGCCGACCAACTGACA
CCCACCTGGAGAGTCTACTCAACAGGTTCCAATGTCTTTCAAACTAGAGCGGGTTGTCTCATTGGCGCTG
AGCATGTCAATAATTCATACGAATGTGATATTCCTATTGGGGCAGGAATCTGTGCGTCTTATCAAACTCA
AACGAACTCACCACGGCGCGCTCGCTCAGTAGCCAGCCAGTCCATAATCGCCTATACCATGAGTCTCGGG
GCTGAGAACTCCGTGGCTTATTCAAACAATTCCATCGCAATCCCAACTAACTTTACCATTAGCGTTACCA
CGGAAATCTTGCCCGTCAGCATGACTAAGACGAGCGTAGACTGTACGATGTATATCTGTGGGGATTCCAC
CGAGTGTAGCAACCTCTTGCTTCAATACGGGTCTTTCTGTACTCAACTCAACCGAGCATTGACCGGAATT
GCGGTCGAACAAGACAAGAATACCCAAGAGGTGTTCGCACAAGTAAAGCAAATATACAAAACGCCGCCAA
TCAAAGATTTTGGCGGGTTTAATTTTAGCCAAATACTGCCAGACCCATCTAAGCCTTCAAAACGCAGCTT
TATCGAGGATCTGCTGTTCAACAAAGTTACGTTGGCTGACGCGGGTTTCATTAAGCAGTATGGGGATTGT
TTGGGAGACATTGCGGCCCGCGACCTTATCTGTGCTCAAAAATTCAATGGGTTGACAGTTCTGCCCCCTC
TGCTCACTGATGAGATGATTGCACAGTATACATCAGCATTGTTGGCAGGAACCATTACATCCGGCTGGAC
TTTTGGCGCGGGTGCGGCCCTTCAAATACCTTTCGCTATGCAAATGGCTTACAGATTCAATGGGATTGGT
GTCACGCAAAATGTATTGTATGAAAATCAGAAGCTGATCGCTAATCAATTTAACAGCGCGATTGGCAAGA
TCCAAGATTCACTGTCAAGCACAGCGTCCGCCCTCGGCAAACTCCAAGATGTTGTGAATCAAAACGCCCA
GGCCCTGAATACCCTCGTGAAGCAACTGAGTTCTAACTTCGGCGCAATCTCCAGCGTCCTCAACGACATA
TTGTCCAGACTTGATAAGGTGGAAGCCGAGGTGCAAATTGATCGGCTCATCACAGGCAGGCTCCAGTCAC
TCCAAACTTATGTGACACAACAGTTGATCCGGGCTGCTGAGATACGAGCAAGCGCCAACCTGGCCGCCAC
TAAAATGTCAGAGTGCGTGCTCGGGCAGTCCAAACGGGTTGACTTTTGTGGCAAGGGCTATCACTTGATG
TCCTTCCCCCAATCCGCCCCACATGGAGTGGTCTTTCTCCACGTCACTTATGTCCCTGCTCAAGAGAAGA
ACTTTACGACAGCTCCAGCAATCTGTCACGATGGCAAAGCGCACTTTCCCAGGGAAGGCGTTTTCGTCAG
TAATGGCACGCATTGGTTTGTGACCCAAAGGAATTTCTATGAACCCCAAATCATAACCACTGACAATACA
TTTGTCTCAGGCAACTGTGATGTGGTCATTGGGATCGTGAACAACACGGTATATGATCCCCTGCAACCCG
AGTTGGATAGCTTCAAAGAGGAATTGGATAAATACTTTAAGAATCATACTTCACCCGATGTTGATCTCGG
GGACATATCAGGAATAAATGCAAGTGTCGTCAACATTCAGAAAGAGATTGATCGCCTTAATGAGGTCGCC
AAGAACTTGAATGAATCTTTGATCGACTTGCAAGAACTGGGCAAATACGAACAATATATTAAATGGCCCT
GGTACATTTGGTTGGGCTTTATCGCCGGACTTATAGCTATCGTTATGGTCACAATTATGTTGTGCTGTAT
GACTAGCTGTTGTTCCTGCTTGAAAGGATGTTGCAGTTGCGGATCTTGTTGTAAATAAAGGATCCTCTAG
AAGTTGTCTCCTCCTGCACTGACTGACTGATACAATCGATTTCTGGATCCGCAGGCCTAATCAACCTCTG
GATTACAAAATTTGTGAAAGATTGACTGGTATTCTTAACTATGTTGCTCCTTTTACGCTATGTGGATACG
CTGCTTTAATGCCTTTGTATCATGCTATTGCTTCCCGTATGGCTTTCATTTTCTCCTCCTTGTATAAATC
CTGGTTGCTGTCTCTTTATGAGGAGTTGTGGCCCGTTGTCAGGCAACGTGGCGTGGTGTGCACTGTGTTT
GCTGACGCAACCCCCACTGGTTGGGGCATTGCCACCACCTGTCAGCTCCTTTCCGGGACTTTCGCTTTCC
CCCTCCCTATTGCCACGGCGGAACTCATCGCCGCCTGCCTTGCCCGCTGCTGGACAGGGGCTCGGCTGTT
GGGCACTGACAATTCCGTGGTGTTGTCGGGGAAGCTGACGTCCTTTCCATGGCTGCTCGCCTGTGTTGCC
ACCTGGATTCTGCGCGGGACGTCCTTCTGCTACGTCCCTTCGGCCCTCAATCCAGCGGACCTTCCTTCCC
GCGGCCTGCTGCCGGCTCTGCGGCCTCTTCCGCGTCTTCGCCTTCGCCCTCAGACGAGTCGGATCTCCCT
TTGGGCCGCCTCCCCGCCTGTCTAGCTTGACTGACTGAGATACAGCGTACCTTCAGCTCACAGACATGAT
AAGATACATTGATGAGTTTGGACAAACCACAACTAGAATGCAGTGAAAAAAATGCTTTATTTGTGAAATT
TGTGATGCTATTGCTTTATTTGTAACCATTATAAGCTGCAATAAACAAGTTAACAACAACAATTGCATTC
ATTTTATGTTTCAGGTTCAGGGGGAGGTGTGGGAGGTTTTTTAAAGCAAGTAAAACCTCTACAAATGTGG
TATTGGCCCATCTCTATCGGTATCGTAGCATAACCCCTTGGGGCCTCTAAACGGGTCTTGAGGGGTTTTT
TGTGCCCCTCGGGCCGGATTGCTATCTACCGGCATTGGCGCAGAAAAAAATGCCTGATGCGACGCTGCGC
GTCTTATACTCCCACATATGCCAGATTCAGCAACGGATACGGCTTCCCCAACTTGCCCACTTCCATACGT
GTCCTCCTTACCAGAAATTTATCCTTAAGGTCGTCAGCTATCCTGCAGGCGATCTCTCGATTTCGATCAA
GACATTCCTTTAATGGTCTTTTCTGGACACCACTAGGGGTCAGAAGTAGTTCATCAAACTTTCTTCCCTC
CCTAATCTCATTGGTTACCTTGGGCTATCGAAACTTAATTAAGCGATCTGCATCTCAATTAGTCAGCAAC
CATAGTCCCGCCCCTAACTCCGCCCATCCCGCCCCTAACTCCGCCCAGTTCCGCCCATTCTCCGCCCCAT
CGCTGACTAATTTTTTTTATTTATGCAGAGGCCGAGGCCGCCTCGGCCTCTGAGCTATTCCAGAAGTAGT
GAGGAGGCTTTTTTGGAGGCCTAGGCTTTTGCAAAGGAGGTAGCCAACATGATTGAACAAGATGGATTGC
ACGCAGGTTCTCCCGCCGCTTGGGTGGAGAGGCTATTCGGCTATGACTGGGCACAACAGACAATCGGCTG
CTCTGATGCCGCCGTGTTCCGGCTGTCAGCGCAGGGGCGCCCGGTTCTTTTTGTCAAGACCGACCTGTCC
GGTGCCCTGAATGAACTCCAGGACGAGGCAGCGCGGCTATCGTGGCTGGCCACGACGGGCGTTCCTTGCG
CAGCTGTGCTCGACGTTGTCACTGAAGCGGGAAGGGACTGGCTGCTATTGGGCGAAGTGCCGGGGCAGGA
TCTCCTGTCATCTCACCTTGCTCCTGCCGAGAAAGTATCCATCATGGCTGATGCAATGCGGCGGCTGCAT
ACGCTTGATCCGGCTACCTGCCCATTCGACCACCAAGCGAAACATCGCATCGAGCGAGCACGTACTCGGA
TGGAAGCCGGTCTTGTCGATCAGGATGATCTGGACGAAGAGCATCAGGGGCTCGCGCCAGCCGAACTGTT
CGCCAGGCTCAAGGCGCGGATGCCCGACGGCGAGGATCTCGTCGTGACCCACGGCGATGCCTGCTTGCCG
AATATCATGGTGGAAAATGGCCGCTTTTCTGGATTCATCGACTGTGGCCGGCTGGGTGTGGCGGACCGCT
ATCAGGACATAGCGTTGGCTACCCGTGATATTGCTGAAGAGCTTGGCGGCGAATGGGCTGACCGCTTCCT
CGTGCTTTACGGTATCGCCGCTCCCGATTCGCAGCGCATCGCCTTCTATCGCCTTCTTGACGAGTTCTTC
TAGTATGTAAGCCCTGTGCCTTCTAGTTGCCAGCCATCTGTTGTTTGCCCCTCCCCCGTGCCTTCCTTGA
CCCTGGAAGGTGCCACTCCCACTGTCCTTTCCTAATAAAATGAGGAAATTGCATCGCATTGTCTGAGTAG
GTGTCATTCTATTCTGGGGGGTGGGGTGGGGCAGGACAGCAAGGGGGAGGATTGGGAAGACAATAGCAGG
CATGCTGGGGATGCGGTGGGCTCTATGGTTAATTAACCAGTCAAGTCAGCTACTTGGCGAGATCGACTTG
TCTGGGTTTCGACTACGCTCAGAATTGCGTCAGTCAAGTTCGATCTGGTCCTTGCTATTGCACCCGTTCT
CCGATTACGAGTTTCATTTAAATCATGTGAGCAAAAGGCCAGCAAAAGGCCAGGAACCGTAAAAAGGCCG
CGTTGCTGGCGTTTTTCCATAGGCTCCGCCCCCCTGACGAGCATCACAAAAATCGACGCTCAAGTCAGAG
GTGGCGAAACCCGACAGGACTATAAAGATACCAGGCGTTTCCCCCTGGAAGCTCCCTCGTGCGCTCTCCT
GTTCCGACCCTGCCGCTTACCGGATACCTGTCCGCCTTTCTCCCTTCGGGAAGCGTGGCGCTTTCTCATA
GCTCACGCTGTAGGTATCTCAGTTCGGTGTAGGTCGTTCGCTCCAAGCTGGGCTGTGTGCACGAACCCCC
CGTTCAGCCCGACCGCTGCGCCTTATCCGGTAACTATCGTCTTGAGTCCAACCCGGTAAGACACGACTTA
TCGCCACTGGCAGCAGCCACTGGTAACAGGATTAGCAGAGCGAGGTATGTAGGCGGTGCTACAGAGTTCT
TGAAGTGGTGGCCTAACTACGGCTACACTAGAAGAACAGTATTTGGTATCTGCGCTCTGCTGAAGCCAGT
TACCTTCGGAAAAAGAGTTGGTAGCTCTTGATCCGGCAAACAAACCACCGCTGGTAGCGGTGGTTTTTTT
GTTTGCAAGCAGCAGATTACGCGCAGAAAAAAAGGATCTCAAGAAGATCCTTTGATCTTTTCTACGGGGT
CTGACGCTCAGTGGAACGAAAACTCACGTTAAGGGATTTTGGTCATGAGATTATCAAAAAGGATCTTCAC
CTAGATCCTTTTAAATTAAAAATGAAGTTTTAAATCAATCTAAAGTATATATGAGTAAACTTGGTCTGAC
AGTTACCAATGCTTAATCAGTGAGGCACCTATCTCAGCGATCTGTCTATTTCGTTCATCCATAGTTGCAT
TTAAATTTCCGAACTCTCCAAGGCCCTCGTCGGAAAATCTTCAAACCTTTCGTCCGATCCATCTTGCAGG
CTACCTCTCGAACGAACTATCGCAAGTCTCTTGGCCGGCCTTGCGCCTTGGCTATTGCTTGGCAGCGCCT
ATCGCCAGGTATTACTCCAATCCCGAATATCCGAGATCGGGATCACCCGAGAGAAGTTCAACCTACATCC
TCAATCCCGATCTATCCGAGATCCGAGGAATATCGAAATCGGGGCGCGCCTGGTGTACCGAGAACGATCC
TCTCAGTGCGAGTCTCGACGATCCATATCGTTGCTTGGCAGTCAGCCAGTCGGAATCCAGCTTGGGACCC
AGGAAGTCCAATCGTCAGATATTGTACTCAAGCCTGGTCACGGCAGCGTACCGATCTGTTTAAACCTAGA
TATTGATAGTCTGATCGGTCAACGTATAATCGAGTCCTAGCTTTTGCAAACATCTATCAAGAGACAGGAT
CAGCAGGAGGCTTTCGCATGAGTATTCAACATTTCCGTGTCGCCCTTATTCCCTTTTTTGCGGCATTTTG
CCTTCCTGTTTTTGCTCACCCAGAAACGCTGGTGAAAGTAAAAGATGCTGAAGATCAGTTGGGTGCGCGA
GTGGGTTACATCGAACTGGATCTCAACAGCGGTAAGATCCTTGAGAGTTTTCGCCCCGAAGAACGCTTTC
CAATGATGAGCACTTTTAAAGTTCTGCTATGTGGCGCGGTATTATCCCGTATTGACGCCGGGCAAGAGCA
ACTCGGTCGCCGCATACACTATTCTCAGAATGACTTGGTTGAGTATTCACCAGTCACAGAAAAGCATCTT
ACGGATGGCATGACAGTAAGAGAATTATGCAGTGCTGCCATAACCATGAGTGATAACACTGCGGCCAACT
TACTTCTGACAACGATTGGAGGACCGAAGGAGCTAACCGCTTTTTTGCACAACATGGGGGATCATGTAAC
TCGCCTTGATCGTTGGGAACCGGAGCTGAATGAAGCCATACCAAACGACGAGCGTGACACCACGATGCCT
GTAGCAATGGCAACAACCTTGCGTAAACTATTAACTGGCGAACTACTTACTCTAGCTTCCCGGCAACAGT
TGATAGACTGGATGGAGGCGGATAAAGTTGCAGGACCACTTCTGCGCTCGGCCCTTCCGGCTGGCTGGTT
TATTGCTGATAAATCTGGAGCCGGTGAGCGTGGGTCTCGCGGTATCATTGCAGCACTGGGGCCAGATGGT
AAGCCCTCCCGTATCGTAGTTATCTACACGACGGGGAGTCAGGCAACTATGGATGAACGAAATAGACAGA
TCGCTGAGATAGGTGCCTCACTGATTAAGCATTGGTAACCGATTCTAGGTGCATTGGCGCAGAAAAAAAT
GCCTGATGCGACGCTGCGCGTCTTATACTCCCACATATGCCAGATTCAGCAACGGATACGGCTTCCCCAA
CTTGCCCACTTCCATACGTGTCCTCCTTACCAGAAATTTATCCTTAAGATCCCGAATCGTTTAAACTCGA
CTCTGGCTCTATCGAATCTCCGTCGTTTCGAGCTTACGCGAACAGCCGTGGCGCTCATTTGCTCGTCGGG
CATCGAATCTCGTCAGCTATCGTCAGCTTACCTTTTTGGCAGCGATCGCGGCTCCCGACATCTTGGACCA
TTAGCTCCACAGGTATCTTCTTCCCTCTAGTGGTCATAACAGCAGCTTCAGCTACCTCTCAATTCAAAAA
ACCCCTCAAGACCCGTTTAGAGGCCCCAAGGGGTTATGCTATCAATCGTTGCGTTACACACACAAAAAAC
CAACACACATCCATCTTCGATGGATAGCGATTTTATTATCTAACTGCTGATCGAGTGTAGCCAGATCTAG
TAATCAATTACGGGGTCATTAGTTCATAGCCCATATATGGAGTTCCGCGTTACATAACTTACGGTAAATG
GCCCGCCTGGCTGACCGCCCAACGACCCCCGCCCATTGACGTCAATAATGACGTATGTTCCCATAGTAAC
GCCAATAGGGACTTTCCATTGACGTCAATGGGTGGAGTATTTACGGTAAACTGCCCACTTGGCAGTACAT
CAAGTGTATCATATGCCAAGTACGCCCCCTATTGACGTCAATGACGGTAAATGGCCCGCCTGGCATTATG
CCCAGTACATGACCTTATGGGACTTTCCTACTTGGCAGTACATCTACGTATTAGTCATCGCTATTACCAT
GCTGATGCGGTTTTGGCAGTACATCAATGGGCGTGGATAGCGGTTTGACTCACGGGGATTTCCAAGTCTC
CACCCCATTGACGTCAATGGGAGTTTGTTTTGGCACCAAAATCAACGGGACTTTCCAAAATGTCGTAACA
ACTCCGCCCCATTGACGCAAATGGGCGGTAGGCGTGTACGGTGGGAGGTCTATATAAGCAGAGCTGGTTT
AGTGAACCGTCAGATCGCCTGGAGACGCCATCCACGCTGTTTTGACCTCCATAGAAGACACCGGGACCGA
TCCAGCCTCCCCTCGAAGCTTACATGTGGTACCGAGCTCGGATCCTGAGAACTTCAGGGTGAGTCTATGG
GACCCTTGATGTTTTCTTTCCCCTTCTTTTCTATGGTTAAGTTCATGTCATAGGAAGGGGAGAAGTAACA
GGGTACACATATTGACCAAATCAGGGTAATTTTGCATTTGTAATTTTAAAAAATGCTTTCTTCTTTTAAT
ATACTTTTTTGTTTATCTTATTTCTAATACTTTCCCTAATCTCTTTCTTTCAGGGCAATAATGATACAAT
GTATCATGCCTCTTTGCACCATTCTAAAGAATAACAGTGATAATTTCTGGGTTAAGGCAATAGCAATATT
TCTGCATATAAATATTTCTGCATATAAATTGTAACTGATGTAAGAGGTTTCATATTGCTAATAGCAGCTA
CAATCCAGCTACCATTCTGCTTTTATTTTATGGTTGGGATAAGGCTGGATTATTCTGAGTCCAAGCTAGG
CCCTTTTGCTAATCATGTTCATACCTCTTATCTTCCTCCCACAGCTCCTGGGCAACGTGCTGGTCTGTGT
GCTGGCCCATCACTTTGGCAAAGGCGGCCGCC
